Addgene plasmid #98602: pLgw EcoDam-V5-SRF
Purpose: Mammalian DamID lentiviral vector forSRF with Dam-V5 using Gateway cloning
Depositing lab: Richard Harvey. Depositing organization: Victor Chang Cardiac Research Institute. Publication: NKX2-5 mutations causative for congenital heart disease retain functionality and are directed to hundreds of targets. Bouveret R, Waardenberg AJ, Schonrock N, Ramialison M, Doan T, de Jong D, Bondue A, Kaur G, Mohamed S, Fonoudi H, Chen CM, Wouters MA, Bhattacharya S, Plachta N, Dunwoodie SL, Chapman G, Blanpain C, Harvey RP. Elife. 2015 Jul 6;4. doi: 10.7554/eLife.06942. PubMed 26146939.
Backbone
  Vector backbone: pLgw EcoDam-V5-RFC1
  Backbone manufacturer: PMID 9733862
  Vector type: Mammalian Expression, Lentiviral ; DamID
Growth in bacteria
  Bacterial resistance: Ampicillin, 100 μg/mL
  Growth temperature: 37°C
  Growth strain: NEB Stable
  Copy number: High Copy
Gene/Insert
  Gene/Insert name: SRF
  Species: M. musculus (mouse)
  Entrez Gene: Srf
  Promoter: Heat Shock Minimal Promoter
  Tag / fusion protein: Dam (DNA adenine methyltransferase) and V5 (N terminal on backbone)
  Cloning method: Gateway Cloning
Terms and licenses: Academic/Nonprofit Terms; Industry Terms: Not Available to Industry
How to cite: pLgw EcoDam-V5-SRF was a gift from Richard Harvey (Addgene plasmid # 98602 ; http://n2t.net/addgene:98602 ; RRID:Addgene_98602)
