[The description below was written by a language model from this plasmid's Addgene catalogue record and pLannotate feature annotations shown in this document.]
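Description:
pLgw EcoDam-V5-SRF is a lentiviral mammalian expression plasmid of about 10.1 kb built for DamID, a method that maps where a chromatin-associated protein contacts the genome. It was made by Gateway recombination of mouse Srf into the pLgw EcoDam-V5-RFC1 destination backbone. In bacteria it is maintained through a high-copy ColE1/pUC-type origin and selected with ampicillin (AmpR). An f1 origin is also annotated. Outside the viral unit, a BleoR cassette carries both the SV40 and the bacterial EM7 promoters, so in principle it offers Zeocin selection in either host.

The transfer cassette uses a CMV enhancer/promoter placed upstream of a truncated HIV-1 5' LTR to drive genomic RNA production in packaging cells. This is followed by the Ψ packaging signal, a gag fragment, the Rev response element, and a downstream truncated LTR with a bGH polyadenylation signal. Within the viral unit, a Drosophila hsp70 promoter (catalogued as a heat shock minimal promoter) controls a single fusion reading frame. That frame consists of E. coli Dam adenine methyltransferase, a V5 epitope tag, the attB1 scar, and the serum response factor coding sequence, with attB2 after it. Dam and V5 therefore sit at the N terminus of SRF.

In DamID, uninduced heat shock promoters are typically relied on for very low, leaky expression. The tethered methylase then marks GATC sites mainly near loci bound by the fused transcription factor rather than methylating the genome indiscriminately. After transduction, these methylated sites can be recovered to profile SRF genomic targets. The V5 tag allows the fusion protein to be detected.
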