Features (pLannotate 1.2.2; 31 found; start..end, strand, type, name):
      1..380     +  enhancer       CMV enhancer: human cytomegalovirus immediate early enhancer
    381..580     +  promoter       CMV promoter: human cytomegalovirus (CMV) immediate early promoter
    598..778     +  LTR            5' LTR (truncated): truncated 5' long terminal repeat (LTR) from HIV-1
    825..950     +  misc_feature   HIV-1 Ψ: packaging signal of human immunodeficiency virus type 1
    934..1297    +  CDS            HIV-1 gag (fragment): gag protein from human immunodeficiency virus 1; gag
   1443..1676    +  misc_feature   RRE: The Rev response element (RRE) of HIV-1 allows for Rev-dependent mRNA export from the nucleus to the cytoplasm.
   2053..2154    +  CDS            Rev (fragment): human immunodeficiency virus 1 (HIV-1) Rev protein; rev; enhances nuclear export of unspliced and incompletely spliced viral mRNAs
   2367..2605    +  promoter       hsp70 promoter: Drosophila melanogaster hsp70Bb promoter
   2660..3493    +  CDS            dam: DMA_ECOLI - Experimental evidence at protein level: Swiss-Prot protein existence level 1. Methylates DNA within the sequence GATC and protects the DNA from cleavage by the restriction endonuclease MboI. Although it shares sequence specificity with a number of type II restriction endonucleases and methylases, it is thought to act in postreplication mismatch repair rather than as a part of a restriction modification system. May also play a role in DNA replication. From Escherichia coli (strain K12).
   3500..3541    +  CDS            V5 tag: epitope tag from simian virus 5
   3557..3581    +  protein_bind   attB1: mutant version of attB; recombination site for the Gateway® BP reaction BP Clonase™
   3596..5107    +  CDS            Srf: SRF_MOUSE - Experimental evidence at protein level: Swiss-Prot protein existence level 1. SRF is a transcription factor that binds to the serum response element (SRE), a short sequence of dyad symmetry located 300 bp to the 5' of the site of transcription initiation of some genes (such as FOS) (PubMed:24732378). Together with MRTFA transcription coactivator, controls expression of genes regulating the cytoskeleton during development, morphogenesis and cell migration (PubMed:12732141, PubMed:19350017, PubMed:24732378). The SRF-MRTFA complex activity responds to Rho GTPase-induced changes in cel
   5097..5672    +  CDS            nef (fragment): NEF_HV1H2 - Experimental evidence at protein level: Swiss-Prot protein existence level 1. Extracellular Nef protein targets CD4(+) T-lymphocytes for apoptosis by interacting with CXCR4 surface receptors. From Human immunodeficiency virus type 1 group M subtype B (isolate HXB2) (HIV-1).
   5124..5148    -  protein_bind   attB2: mutant version of attB; recombination site for the Gateway® BP reaction BP Clonase™
   5679..5859    +  LTR            5' LTR (truncated): truncated 5' long terminal repeat (LTR) from HIV-1
   5891..6115    +  polyA_signal   bGH poly(A) signal: bovine growth hormone polyadenylation signal
   6119..6140    +  promoter       SV40 promoter (fragment): SV40 enhancer and early promoter
   6161..6589    +  rep_origin     f1 ori (sequence partly withheld): f1 bacteriophage origin of replication; arrow indicates direction of (+) strand synthesis
   6603..6932    +  promoter       SV40 promoter: SV40 enhancer and early promoter
   6980..7027    +  promoter       EM7 promoter: synthetic bacterial promoter&nbsp
   7046..7420    +  CDS            BleoR: antibiotic-binding protein; Sh ble from Streptoalloteichus hindustanus; confers resistance to bleomycin, phleomycin, and Zeocin™
   7430..7555    +  CDS            ble (fragment): BLE_KLEPN - Experimental evidence at protein level: Swiss-Prot protein existence level 1. Binding protein with a strong affinity to the bleomycin family of antibiotics. Binds to CL990; an antimitotic-antibiotic compound. From Klebsiella pneumoniae.
   7550..7671    +  polyA_signal   SV40 poly(A) signal: SV40 polyadenylation signal
   7744..7760    -  protein_bind   lac operator: The lac repressor binds to the lac operator to inhibit transcription in E. coli. This inhibition can be relieved by adding lactose or isopropyl-β-D-thiogalactopyranoside (IPTG). lac repressor encoded by lacI
   7768..7798    -  promoter       lac promoter: promoter for the E. coli lac operon
   7813..7834    -  protein_bind   CAP binding site: CAP binding activates transcription in the presence of cAMP. E. coli catabolite activator protein
   7847..7939    -  CDS            lacI (fragment): lac repressor; lacI; The lac repressor binds to the lac operator to inhibit transcription in E. coli. This inhibition can be relieved by adding lactose or isopropyl-β-D-thiogalactopyranoside (IPTG).
   8122..8710    -  rep_origin     ori: high-copy-number ColE1/pMB1/pBR322/pUC origin of replication
   8881..9741    -  CDS            AmpR: β-lactamase; bla; confers resistance to ampicillin, carbenicillin, and related antibiotics
   9742..9846    -  promoter       AmpR promoter: bla
   9905..9957    -  misc_feature   bom (fragment): basis of mobility region from pBR322
>Addgene plasmid #98602 | pLgw EcoDam-V5-SRF | addgene full sequence | sequence record 183618 | Addgene Assembled Sequence
GACATTGATTATTGACTAGTTATTAATAGTAATCAATTACGGGGTCATTAGTTCATAGCCCATATATGGA
GTTCCGCGTTACATAACTTACGGTAAATGGCCCGCCTGGCTGACCGCCCAACGACCCCCGCCCATTGACG
TCAATAATGACGTATGTTCCCATAGTAACGCCAATAGGGACTTTCCATTGACGTCAATGGGTGGAGTATT
TACGGTAAACTGCCCACTTGGCAGTACATCAAGTGTATCATATGCCAAGTACGCCCCCTATTGACGTCAA
TGACGGTAAATGGCCCGCCTGGCATTATGCCCAGTACATGACCTTATGGGACTTTCCTACTTGGCAGTAC
ATCTACGTATTAGTCATCGCTATTACCATGGTGATGCGGTTTTGGCAGTACATCAATGGGCGTGGATAGC
GGTTTGACTCACGGGGATTTCCAAGTCTCCACCCCATTGACGTCAATGGGAGTTTGTTTTGGCACCAAAA
TCAACGGGACTTTCCAAAATGTCGTAACAACTCCGCCCCATTGACGCAAATGGGCGGTAGGCGTGTACGG
TGGGAGGTCTATATAAGCAGCGCGTTTTGCCTGTACTGGGTCTCTCTGGTTAGACCAGATCTGAGCCTGG
GAGCTCTCTGGCTAACTAGGGAACCCACTGCTTAAGCCTCAATAAAGCTTGCCTTGAGTGCTTCAAGTAG
TGTGTGCCCGTCTGTTGTGTGACTCTGGTAACTAGAGATCCCTCAGACCCTTTTAGTCAGTGTGGAAAAT
CTCTAGCAGTGGCGCCCGAACAGGGACTTGAAAGCGAAAGGGAAACCAGAGGAGCTCTCTCGACGCAGGA
CTCGGCTTGCTGAAGCGCGCACGGCAAGAGGCGAGGGGCGGCGACTGGTGAGTACGCCAAAAATTTTGAC
TAGCGGAGGCTAGAAGGAGAGAGATGGGTGCGAGAGCGTCAGTATTAAGCGGGGGAGAATTAGATCGCGA
TGGGAAAAAATTCGGTTAAGGCCAGGGGGAAAGAAAAAATATAAATTAAAACATATAGTATGGGCAAGCA
GGGAGCTAGAACGATTCGCAGTTAATCCTGGCCTGTTAGAAACATCAGAAGGCTGTAGACAAATACTGGG
ACAGCTACAACCATCCCTTCAGACAGGATCAGAAGAACTTAGATCATTATATAATACAGTAGCAACCCTC
TATTGTGTGCATCAAAGGATAGAGATAAAAGACACCAAGGAAGCTTTAGACAAGATAGAGGAAGAGCAAA
ACAAAAGTAAGACCACCGCACAGCAAGCGGCCGCTGATCTTCAGACCTGGAGGAGGAGATATGAGGGACA
ATTGGAGAAGTGAATTATATAAATATAAAGTAGTAAAAATTGAACCATTAGGAGTAGCACCCACCAAGGC
AAAGAGAAGAGTGGTGCAGAGAGAAAAAAGAGCAGTGGGAATAGGAGCTTTGTTCCTTGGGTTCTTGGGA
GCAGCAGGAAGCACTATGGGCGCAGCGTCAATGACGCTGACGGTACAGGCCAGACAATTATTGTCTGGTA
TAGTGCAGCAGCAGAACAATTTGCTGAGGGCTATTGAGGCGCAACAGCATCTGTTGCAACTCACAGTCTG
GGGCATCAAGCAGCTCCAGGCAAGAATCCTGGCTGTGGAAAGATACCTAAAGGATCAACAGCTCCTGGGG
ATTTGGGGTTGCTCTGGAAAACTCATTTGCACCACTGCTGTGCCTTGGAATGCTAGTTGGAGTAATAAAT
CTCTGGAACAGATTTGGAATCACACGACCTGGATGGAGTGGGACAGAGAAATTAACAATTACACAAGCTT
AATACACTCCTTAATTGAAGAATCGCAAAACCAGCAAGAAAAGAATGAACAAGAATTATTGGAATTAGAT
AAATGGGCAAGTTTGTGGAATTGGTTTAACATAACAAATTGGCTGTGGTATATAAAATTATTCATAATGA
TAGTAGGAGGCTTGGTAGGTTTAAGAATAGTTTTTGCTGTACTTTCTATAGTGAATAGAGTTAGGCAGGG
ATATTCACCATTATCGTTTCAGACCCACCTCCCAACCCCGAGGGGACCCGACAGGCCCGAAGGAATAGAA
GAAGAAGGTGGAGAGAGAGACAGAGACAGATCCATTCGATTAGTGAACGGATCCCCCGGGCTGCAGGAAT
TCAGATCTCGGCCGCATATTAAGTGCATTGTTCTCGATACCGCTAAGTGCATTGTTCTCGTTAGCTCGAT
GGACAAGTGCATTGTTCTCTTGCTGAAAGCTCGATGGACAAGTGCATTGTTCTCTTGCTGAAAGCTCGAT
GGACAAGTGCATTGTTCTCTTGCTGAAAGCTCAGTACCCGGGAGTACCCTCGACCGCCGGAGTATAAATA
GAGGCGCTTCGTCTACGGAGCGACAATTCAATTCAAACAAGCAAAGTGAACACGTCGCTAAGCGAAAGCT
AAGCAAATAAACAAGCGCAGCTGAACAAGCTAAACAATCTGCAGTAAAGTGCAAGTTAAAGTGAATCAAT
TAAAAGTAACCAGCAACCAAGTAAATCAACTGCAACTACTGAAATCTGCCAAGAAGTAATTATTGAATAC
AAGAAGAGAACTCTGAATACTTTCAACAAGTTACCGAGAAAGAAGAACTCACACACAGCTAGCGCCACCA
TGAAGAAAAATCGCGCTTTTTTGAAGTGGGCAGGGGGCAAGTATCCCCTGCTTGATGATATTAAACGGCA
TTTGCCCAAGGGCGAATGTCTGGTTGAGCCTTTTGTAGGTGCCGGGTCGGTGTTTCTCAACACCGACTTT
TCTCGTTATATCCTTGCCGATATCAATAGCGACCTGATCAGTCTCTATAACATTGTGAAGATGCGTACTG
ATGAGTACGTACAGGCCGCACGCGAGCTGTTTGTTCCCGAAACAAATTGCGCCGAGGTTTACTATCAGTT
CCGCGAAGAGTTCAACAAAAGCCAGGATCCGTTCCGTCGGGCGGTACTGTTTTTATATTTGAACCGCTAC
GGTTACAACGGCCTGTGTCGTTACAATCTGCGCGGTGAGTTTAACGTGCCGTTCGGCCGCTACAAAAAAC
CCTATTTCCCGGAAGCAGAGTTGTATCACTTCGCTGAAAAAGCGCAGAATGCCTTTTTCTATTGTGAGTC
TTACGCCGATAGCATGGCGCGCGCAGATGATGCATCCGTCGTCTATTGCGATCCGCCTTATGCACCGCTG
TCTGCGACCGCCAACTTTACGGCGTATCACACAAACAGTTTTACGCTTGAACAACAAGCGCATCTGGCGG
AGATCGCCGAAGGTCTGGTTGAGCGCCATATTCCAGTGCTGATCTCCAATCACGATACGATGTTAACGCG
TGAGTGGTATCAGCGCGCAAAATTGCATGTCGTCAAAGTTCGACGCAGTATAAGCAGCAACGGCGGCACA
CGTAAAAAGGTGGACGAACTGCTGGCTTTGTACAAACCAGGAGTCGTTTCACCCGCGAAAAAAACCGGTG
GTAAGCCTATCCCTAACCCTCTCCTCGGTCTCGATTCTACGATCGATTTCGATCAAACAAGTTTGTACAA
AAAAGCAGGCTCCGAATTCGCCCTTATGTTACCGAGCCAAGCTGGGGCCGCGGCGGCTCTGGGCCGGGGC
TCGGCCCTGGGGGGCAACCTGAACCGGACCCCGACGGGGCGGCCGGGCGGCGGCGGCGGGACTCGCGGGG
CGAACGGGGGCCGGGTCCCCGGGAACGGCGCGGGGCTCGGCCAGAGTCGTCTGGAGCGGGAGGCTGCAGC
GGCAGCGGCGCCCACCGCCGGGGCCCTCTACAGCGGCAGCGAGGGCGACTCCGAGTCCGGCGAGGAGGAG
GAGCTGGGCGCCGAGCGGCGCGGCCTCAAGCGGAGCCTGAGCGAGATGGAGCTCGGCGTGGTGGTCGGTG
GGCCTGAGGCGGCGGCGGCGGCCGCCGGGGGCTACGGGCCGGTGAGCGGCGCGGTGAGCGGGGCCAAGCC
GGGGAAGAAGACCCGGGGCCGCGTGAAGATCAAGATGGAGTTCATCGACAACAAGCTGCGGCGCTACACG
ACCTTCAGCAAGAGGAAGACGGGCATCATGAAGAAGGCCTATGAGCTGTCCACGCTGACAGGGACACAGG
TGCTGTTGCTGGTGGCCAGTGAGACAGGCCATGTGTATACCTTTGCCACCCGCAAACTGCAGCCCATGAT
CACCAGTGAGACCGGCAAGGCGCTGATTCAGACCTGCCTCAACTCGCCAGACTCTCCGCCCCGCTCAGAC
CCCACCACAGACCAGAGAATGAGTGCCACTGGCTTTGAAGAGCCAGATCTCACCTACCAGGTGTCGGAAT
CTGACAGCAGTGGGGAAACCAAGGACACACTGAAGCCAGCATTCACAGTCACCAACCTGCCGGGTACCAC
CTCCACAATCCAGACAGCACCCAGCACCTCTACCACCATGCAAGTCAGCAGCGGCCCCTCCTTCCCCATC
ACCAACTACCTGGCACCAGTGTCTGCTAGTGTCAGCCCCAGCGCTGTCAGCAGTGCCAACGGGACTGTGC
TCAAGAGTACAGGCAGCGGCCCTGTCTCCTCTGGGGGCCTTATGCAGCTGCCTACCAGCTTCACCCTCAT
GCCTGGTGGGGCAGTGGCCCAGCAGGTCCCTGTGCAGGCCATTCATGTGCACCAGGCCCCACAGCAAGCG
TCTCCCTCTCGTGACAGCAGCACAGACCTCACGCAGACCTCCTCCAGCGGGACAGTGACGTTGCCCGCCA
CCATCATGACGTCGTCTGTACCCACAACTGTGGGTGGCCACATGATGTACCCTAGTCCCCATGCAGTGAT
GTATGCCCCCACCTCAGGCCTGGCTGATGGCAGCCTCACCGTGCTCAATGCCTTCTCTCAGGCACCATCC
ACCATGCAGGTGTCCCACAGCCAGGTCCAGGAGCCAGGTGGTGTCCCTCAGGTGTTCCTGACAGCACCGT
CTGGGACCGTGCAGATCCCTGTCTCTGCAGTTCAGCTTCACCAGATGGCTGTGATAGGGCAGCAAGCTGG
GAGCAGCAGCAACCTCACCGAGCTACAGGTGGTGAACCTGGATGCCACCCACAGCACCAAGAGTGAATGA
AAGGGCGAATTCGACCCAGCTTTCTTGTACAAAGTGGTTCGATCGAACCGCGGTCTAGACTCGAGACCTA
GAAAAACATGGAGCAATCACAAGTAGCAATACAGCAGCTACCAATGCTGATTGTGCCTGGCTAGAAGCAC
AAGAGGAGGAGGAGGTGGGTTTTCCAGTCACACCTCAGGTACCTTTAAGACCAATGACTTACAAGGCAGC
TGTAGATCTTAGCCACTTTTTAAAAGAAAAGGGGGGACTGGAAGGGCTAATTCACTCCCAACGAAGACAA
GATATCCTTGATCTGTGGATCTACCACACACAAGGCTACTTCCCTGATTGGCAGAACTACACACCAGGGC
CAGGGATCAGATATCCACTGACCTTTGGATGGTGCTACAAGCTAGTACCAGTTGAGCAAGAGAAGGTAGA
AGAAGCCAATGAAGGAGAGAACACCCGCTTGTTACACCCTGTGAGCCTGCATGGGATGGATGACCCGGAG
AGAGAAGTATTAGAGTGGAGGTTTGACAGCCGCCTAGCATTTCATCACATGGCCCGAGAGCTGCATCCGG
ACTGTACTGGGTCTCTCTGGTTAGACCAGATCTGAGCCTGGGAGCTCTCTGGCTAACTAGGGAACCCACT
GCTTAAGCCTCAATAAAGCTTGCCTTGAGTGCTTCAAGTAGTGTGTGCCCGTCTGTTGTGTGACTCTGGT
AACTAGAGATCCCTCAGACCCTTTTAGTCAGTGTGGAAAATCTCTAGCAGGGCCCGTTTAAACCCGCTGA
TCAGCCTCGACTGTGCCTTCTAGTTGCCAGCCATCTGTTGTTTGCCCCTCCCCCGTGCCTTCCTTGACCC
TGGAAGGTGCCACTCCCACTGTCCTTTCCTAATAAAATGAGGAAATTGCATCGCATTGTCTGAGTAGGTG
TCATTCTATTCTGGGGGGTGGGGTGGGGCAGGACAGCAAGGGGGAGGATTGGGAAGACAATAGCAGGCAT
GCTGGGGATGCGGTGGGCTCTATGGCTTCTGAGGCGGAAAGAACCAGCTGGGGCTCTAGGGGGTATCCCC
[124 nt withheld, positions 6161-6284]
C
[91 nt withheld, positions 6286-6376]
A
[49 nt withheld, positions 6378-6426]
CCTTTGACGTTGGAGTCCACGTTCTTT
[37 nt withheld, positions 6454-6490]
ACCCTATCTCGGTCTATTCTTTTGATTTATAAGGGATTTTGCCGATTTCGGCCTATTGGTTAAAAAATGA
GCTGATTTAACAAAAATTTAACGCGAATTAATTCTGTGGAATGTGTGTCAGTTAGGGTGTGGAAAGTCCC
CAGGCTCCCCAGCAGGCAGAAGTATGCAAAGCATGCATCTCAATTAGTCAGCAACCAGGTGTGGAAAGTC
CCCAGGCTCCCCAGCAGGCAGAAGTATGCAAAGCATGCATCTCAATTAGTCAGCAACCATAGTCCCGCCC
CTAACTCCGCCCATCCCGCCCCTAACTCCGCCCAGTTCCGCCCATTCTCCGCCCCATGGCTGACTAATTT
TTTTTATTTATGCAGAGGCCGAGGCCGCCTCTGCCTCTGAGCTATTCCAGAAGTAGTGAGGAGGCTTTTT
TGGAGGCCTAGGCTTTTGCAAAAAGCTCCCGGGAGCTTGTATATCCATTTTCGGATCTGATCAGCACGTG
TTGACAATTAATCATCGGCATAGTATATCGGCATAGTATAATACGACAAGGTGAGGAACTAAACCATGGC
CAAGTTGACCAGTGCCGTTCCGGTGCTCACCGCGCGCGACGTCGCCGGAGCGGTCGAGTTCTGGACCGAC
CGGCTCGGGTTCTCCCGGGACTTCGTGGAGGACGACTTCGCCGGTGTGGTCCGGGACGACGTGACCCTGT
TCATCAGCGCGGTCCAGGACCAGGTGGTGCCGGACAACACCCTGGCCTGGGTGTGGGTGCGCGGCCTGGA
CGAGCTGTACGCCGAGTGGTCGGAGGTCGTGTCCACGAACTTCCGGGACGCCTCCGGGCCGGCCATGACC
GAGATCGGCGAGCAGCCGTGGGGGCGGGAGTTCGCCCTGCGCGACCCGGCCGGCAACTGCGTGCACTTCG
TGGCCGAGGAGCAGGACTGACACGTGCTACGAGATTTCGATTCCACCGCCGCCTTCTATGAAAGGTTGGG
CTTCGGAATCGTTTTCCGGGACGCCGGCTGGATGATCCTCCAGCGCGGGGATCTCATGCTGGAGTTCTTC
GCCCACCCCAACTTGTTTATTGCAGCTTATAATGGTTACAAATAAAGCAATAGCATCACAAATTTCACAA
ATAAAGCATTTTTTTCACTGCATTCTAGTTGTGGTTTGTCCAAACTCATCAATGTATCTTATCATGTCTG
TATACCGTCGACCTCTAGCTAGAGCTTGGCGTAATCATGGTCATAGCTGTTTCCTGTGTGAAATTGTTAT
CCGCTCACAATTCCACACAACATACGAGCCGGAAGCATAAAGTGTAAAGCCTGGGGTGCCTAATGAGTGA
GCTAACTCACATTAATTGCGTTGCGCTCACTGCCCGCTTTCCAGTCGGGAAACCTGTCGTGCCAGCTGCA
TTAATGAATCGGCCAACGCGCGGGGAGAGGCGGTTTGCGTATTGGGCGCTCTTCCGCTTCCTCGCTCACT
GACTCGCTGCGCTCGGTCGTTCGGCTGCGGCGAGCGGTATCAGCTCACTCAAAGGCGGTAATACGGTTAT
CCACAGAATCAGGGGATAACGCAGGAAAGAACATGTGAGCAAAAGGCCAGCAAAAGGCCAGGAACCGTAA
AAAGGCCGCGTTGCTGGCGTTTTTCCATAGGCTCCGCCCCCCTGACGAGCATCACAAAAATCGACGCTCA
AGTCAGAGGTGGCGAAACCCGACAGGACTATAAAGATACCAGGCGTTTCCCCCTGGAAGCTCCCTCGTGC
GCTCTCCTGTTCCGACCCTGCCGCTTACCGGATACCTGTCCGCCTTTCTCCCTTCGGGAAGCGTGGCGCT
TTCTCATAGCTCACGCTGTAGGTATCTCAGTTCGGTGTAGGTCGTTCGCTCCAAGCTGGGCTGTGTGCAC
GAACCCCCCGTTCAGCCCGACCGCTGCGCCTTATCCGGTAACTATCGTCTTGAGTCCAACCCGGTAAGAC
ACGACTTATCGCCACTGGCAGCAGCCACTGGTAACAGGATTAGCAGAGCGAGGTATGTAGGCGGTGCTAC
AGAGTTCTTGAAGTGGTGGCCTAACTACGGCTACACTAGAAGAACAGTATTTGGTATCTGCGCTCTGCTG
AAGCCAGTTACCTTCGGAAAAAGAGTTGGTAGCTCTTGATCCGGCAAACAAACCACCGCTGGTAGCGGTG
GTTTTTTTGTTTGCAAGCAGCAGATTACGCGCAGAAAAAAAGGATCTCAAGAAGATCCTTTGATCTTTTC
TACGGGGTCTGACGCTCAGTGGAACGAAAACTCACGTTAAGGGATTTTGGTCATGAGATTATCAAAAAGG
ATCTTCACCTAGATCCTTTTAAATTAAAAATGAAGTTTTAAATCAATCTAAAGTATATATGAGTAAACTT
GGTCTGACAGTTACCAATGCTTAATCAGTGAGGCACCTATCTCAGCGATCTGTCTATTTCGTTCATCCAT
AGTTGCCTGACTCCCCGTCGTGTAGATAACTACGATACGGGAGGGCTTACCATCTGGCCCCAGTGCTGCA
ATGATACCGCGAGACCCACGCTCACCGGCTCCAGATTTATCAGCAATAAACCAGCCAGCCGGAAGGGCCG
AGCGCAGAAGTGGTCCTGCAACTTTATCCGCCTCCATCCAGTCTATTAATTGTTGCCGGGAAGCTAGAGT
AAGTAGTTCGCCAGTTAATAGTTTGCGCAACGTTGTTGCCATTGCTACAGGCATCGTGGTGTCACGCTCG
TCGTTTGGTATGGCTTCATTCAGCTCCGGTTCCCAACGATCAAGGCGAGTTACATGATCCCCCATGTTGT
GCAAAAAAGCGGTTAGCTCCTTCGGTCCTCCGATCGTTGTCAGAAGTAAGTTGGCCGCAGTGTTATCACT
CATGGTTATGGCAGCACTGCATAATTCTCTTACTGTCATGCCATCCGTAAGATGCTTTTCTGTGACTGGT
GAGTACTCAACCAAGTCATTCTGAGAATAGTGTATGCGGCGACCGAGTTGCTCTTGCCCGGCGTCAATAC
GGGATAATACCGCGCCACATAGCAGAACTTTAAAAGTGCTCATCATTGGAAAACGTTCTTCGGGGCGAAA
ACTCTCAAGGATCTTACCGCTGTTGAGATCCAGTTCGATGTAACCCACTCGTGCACCCAACTGATCTTCA
GCATCTTTTACTTTCACCAGCGTTTCTGGGTGAGCAAAAACAGGAAGGCAAAATGCCGCAAAAAAGGGAA
TAAGGGCGACACGGAAATGTTGAATACTCATACTCTTCCTTTTTCAATATTATTGAAGCATTTATCAGGG
TTATTGTCTCATGAGCGGATACATATTTGAATGTATTTAGAAAAATAAACAAATAGGGGTTCCGCGCACA
TTTCCCCGAAAAGTGCCACCTGACGTCGACGGATCGGGAGATCTCCCGATCCCCTATGGTGCACTCTCAG
TACAATCTGCTCTGATGCCGCATAGTTAAGCCAGTATCTGCTCCCTGCTTGTGTGTTGGAGGTCGCTGAG
TAGTGCGCGAGCAAAATTTAAGCTACAACAAGGCAAGGCTTGACCGACAATTGCATGAAGAATCTGCTTA
GGGTTAGGCGTTTTGCGCTGCTTCGCGATGTACGGGCCAGATATACGCGTT
