>Addgene plasmid #98602 | pLgw EcoDam-V5-SRF | addgene partial sequence | sequence record 183617 | Addgene Partial NGS Result
CACCGCCGGGGCCCTCTACAGCGGCAGCGAGGGCGACTCCGAGTCCGGCGAGGAGGAGGAGCTGGGCGCC
GAGCGGCGCGGCCTCAAGCGGAGCCTGAGCGAGATGGAGCTCGGCGTGGTGGTCGGTGGGCCTGAGGCGG
CGGCGGCCGCCGGGGGCTACGGGCCGGTGAGCGGCGCGGTGAGCGGGGCCAAGCCGGGGAAGAAGACCCG
GGGCCGCGTGAAGATCAAGATGGAGTTCATCGACAACAAGCTGCGGCGCTACACGACCTTCAGCAAGAGG
AAGACGGGCATCATGAAGAAGGCCTATGAGCTGTCCACGCTGACAGGGACACAGGTGCTGTTGCTGGTGG
CCAGTGAGACAGGCCATGTGTATACCTTTGCCACCCGCAAACTGCAGCCCATGATCACCAGTGAGACCGG
CAAGGCGCTGATTCAGACCTGCCTCAACTCGCCAGACTCTCCGCCCCGCTCAGACCCCACCACAGACCAG
AGAATGAGTGCCACTGGCTTTGAAGAGCCAGATCTCACCTACCAGGTGTCGGAATCTGACAGCAGTGGGG
AAACCAAGGACACACTGAAGCCAGCATTCACAGTCACCAACCTGCCGGGTACCACCTCCACAATCCAGAC
AGCACCCAGCACCTCTACCACCATGCAAGTCAGCAGCGGCCCCTCCTTCCCCATCACCAACTACCTGGCA
CCAGTGTCTGCTAGTGTCAGCCCCAGCGCTGTCAGCAGTGCCAACGGGACTGTGCTCAAGAGTACAGGCA
GCGGCCCTGTCTCCTCTGGGGGCCTTATGCAGCTGCCTACCAGCTTCACCCTCATGCCTGGTGGGGCAGT
GGCCCAGCAGGTCCCTGTGCAGGCCATTCATGTGCACCAGGCCCCACAGCAAGCGTCTCCCTCTCGTGAC
AGCAGCACAGACCTCACGCAGACCTCCTCCAGCGGGACAGTGACGTTGCCCGCCACCATCATGACGTCGT
CTGTACCCACAACTGTGGGTGGCCACATGATGTACCCTAGTCCCCATGCAGTGATGTATGCCCCCACCTC
AGGCCTGGCTGATGGCAGCCTCACCGTGCTCAATGCCTTCTCTCAGGCACCATCCACCATGCAGGTGTCC
CACAGCCAGGTCCAGGAGCCAGGTGGTGTCCCTCAGGTGTTCCTGACAGCACCGTCTGGGACCGTGCAGA
TCCCTGTCTCTGCAGTTCAGCTTCACCAGATGGCTGTGATAGGGCAGCAAGCTGGGAGCAGCAGCAACCT
CACCGAGCTACAGGTGGTGAACCTGGATGCCACCCACAGCACCAAGAGTGAATGAAAGGGCGAATTCGAC
CCAGCTTTCTTGTACAAAGTGGTTCGATCGAACCGCGGTCTAGACTCGAGACCTAGAAAAACATGGAGCA
ATCACAAGTAGCAATACAGCAGCTACCAATGCTGATTGTGCCTGGCTAGAAGCACAAGAGGAGGAGGAGG
TGGGTTTTCCAGTCACACCTCAGGTACCTTTAAGACCAATGACTTACAAGGCAGCTGTAGATCTTAGCCA
CTTTTTAAAAGAAAAGGGGGGACTGGAAGGGCTAATTCACTCCCAACGAAGACAAGATATCCTTGATCTG
TGGATCTACCACACACAAGGCTACTTCCCTGATTGGCAGAACTACACACCAGGGCCAGGGATCAGATATC
CACTGACCTTTGGATGGTGCTACAAGCTAGTACCAGTTGAGCAAGAGAAGGTAGAAGAAGCCAATGAAGG
AGAGAACACCCGCTTGTTACACCCTGTGAGCCTGCATGGGATGGATGACCCGGAGAGAGAAGTATTAGAG
TGGAGGTTTGACAGCCGCCTAGCATTTCATCACATGGCCCGAGAGCTGCATCCGGACTGTACTGGGTCTC
TCTGGTTAGACCAGATCTGAGCCTGGGAGCTCTCTGGCTAACTAGGGAACCCACTGCTTAAGCCTCAATA
AAGCTTGCCTTGAGTGCTTCAAGTAGTGTGTGCCCGTCTGTTGTGTGACTCTGGTAACTAGAGATCCCTC
AGACCCTTTTAGTCAGTGTGGAAAATCTCTAGCAGGGCCCGTTTAAACCCGCTGATCAGCCTCGACTGTG
CCTTCTAGTTGCCAGCCATCTGTTGTTTGCCCCTCCCCCGTGCCTTCCTTGACCCTGGAAGGTGCCACTC
CCACTGTCCTTTCCTAATAAAATGAGGAAATTGCATCGCATTGTCTGAGTAGGTGTCATTCTATTCTGGG
GGGTGGGGTGGGGCAGGACAGCAAGGGGGAGGATTGGGAAGACAATAGCAGGCATGCTGGGGATGCGGTG
GGCTCTATGGCTTCTGAGGCGGAAAGAACCAGCTGGGGCTCTAGGGGGTATCCCC
[124 nt withheld, positions 2366-2489]
C
[91 nt withheld, positions 2491-2581]
A
[49 nt withheld, positions 2583-2631]
CCTTTGACGTTGGAGTCCACGTTCTTT
[37 nt withheld, positions 2659-2695]
ACCCTATCTCGGTCTATTCTTTTGATTTATAAGGGATTTTGCCGATTTCGGCCTATTGGTTAAAAAATGA
GCTGATTTAACAAAAATTTAACGCGAATTAATTCTGTGGAATGTGTGTCAGTTAGGGTGTGGAAAGTCCC
CAGGCTCCCCAGCAGGCAGAAGTATGCAAAGCATGCATCTCAATTAGTCAGCAACCAGGTGTGGAAAGTC
CCCAGGCTCCCCAGCAGGCAGAAGTATGCAAAGCATGCATCTCAATTAGTCAGCAACCATAGTCCCGCCC
CTAACTCCGCCCATCCCGCCCCTAACTCCGCCCAGTTCCGCCCATTCTCCGCCCCATGGCTGACTAATTT
TTTTTATTTATGCAGAGGCCGAGGCCGCCTCTGCCTCTGAGCTATTCCAGAAGTAGTGAGGAGGCTTTTT
TGGAGGCCTAGGCTTTTGCAAAAAGCTCCCGGGAGCTTGTATATCCATTTTCGGATCTGATCAGCACGTG
TTGACAATTAATCATCGGCATAGTATATCGGCATAGTATAATACGACAAGGTGAGGAACTAAACCATGGC
CAAGTTGACCAGTGCCGTTCCGGTGCTCACCGCGCGCGACGTCGCCGGAGCGGTCGAGTTCTGGACCGAC
CGGCTCGGGTTCTCCCGGGACTTCGTGGAGGACGACTTCGCCGGTGTGGTCCGGGACGACGTGACCCTGT
TCATCAGCGCGGTCCAGGACCAGGTGGTGCCGGACAACACCCTGGCCTGGGTGTGGGTGCGCGGCCTGGA
CGAGCTGTACGCCGAGTGGTCGGAGGTCGTGTCCACGAACTTCCGGGACGCCTCCGGGCCGGCCATGACC
GAGATCGGCGAGCAGCCGTGGGGGCGGGAGTTCGCCCTGCGCGACCCGGCCGGCAACTGCGTGCACTTCG
TGGCCGAGGAGCAGGACTGACACGTGCTACGAGATTTCGATTCCACCGCCGCCTTCTATGAAAGGTTGGG
CTTCGGAATCGTTTTCCGGGACGCCGGCTGGATGATCCTCCAGCGCGGGGATCTCATGCTGGAGTTCTTC
GCCCACCCCAACTTGTTTATTGCAGCTTATAATGGTTACAAATAAAGCAATAGCATCACAAATTTCACAA
ATAAAGCATTTTTTTCACTGCATTCTAGTTGTGGTTTGTCCAAACTCATCAATGTATCTTATCATGTCTG
TATACCGTCGACCTCTAGCTAGAGCTTGGCGTAATCATGGTCATAGCTGTTTCCTGTGTGAAATTGTTAT
CCGCTCACAATTCCACACAACATACGAGCCGGAAGCATAAAGTGTAAAGCCTGGGGTGCCTAATGAGTGA
GCTAACTCACATTAATTGCGTTGCGCTCACTGCCCGCTTTCCAGTCGGGAAACCTGTCGTGCCAGCTGCA
TTAATGAATCGGCCAACGCGCGGGGAGAGGCGGTTTGCGTATTGGGCGCTCTTCCGCTTCCTCGCTCACT
GACTCGCTGCGCTCGGTCGTTCGGCTGCGGCGAGCGGTATCAGCTCACTCAAAGGCGGTAATACGGTTAT
CCACAGAATCAGGGGATAACGCAGGAAAGAACATGTGAGCAAAAGGCCAGCAAAAGGCCAGGAACCGTAA
AAAGGCCGCGTTGCTGGCGTTTTTCCATAGGCTCCGCCCCCCTGACGAGCATCACAAAAATCGACGCTCA
AGTCAGAGGTGGCGAAACCCGACAGGACTATAAAGATACCAGGCGTTTCCCCCTGGAAGCTCCCTCGTGC
GCTCTCCTGTTCCGACCCTGCCGCTTACCGGATACCTGTCCGCCTTTCTCCCTTCGGGAAGCGTGGCGCT
TTCTCATAGCTCACGCTGTAGGTATCTCAGTTCGGTGTAGGTCGTTCGCTCCAAGCTGGGCTGTGTGCAC
GAACCCCCCGTTCAGCCCGACCGCTGCGCCTTATCCGGTAACTATCGTCTTGAGTCCAACCCGGTAAGAC
ACGACTTATCGCCACTGGCAGCAGCCACTGGTAACAGGATTAGCAGAGCGAGGTATGTAGGCGGTGCTAC
AGAGTTCTTGAAGTGGTGGCCTAACTACGGCTACACTAGAAGAACAGTATTTGGTATCTGCGCTCTGCTG
AAGCCAGTTACCTTCGGAAAAAGAGTTGGTAGCTCTTGATCCGGCAAACAAACCACCGCTGGTAGCGGTG
GTTTTTTTGTTTGCAAGCAGCAGATTACGCGCAGAAAAAAAGGATCTCAAGAAGATCCTTTGATCTTTTC
TACGGGGTCTGACGCTCAGTGGAACGAAAACTCACGTTAAGGGATTTTGGTCATGAGATTATCAAAAAGG
ATCTTCACCTAGATCCTTTTAAATTAAAAATGAAGTTTTAAATCAATCTAAAGTATATATGAGTAAACTT
GGTCTGACAGTTACCAATGCTTAATCAGTGAGGCACCTATCTCAGCGATCTGTCTATTTCGTTCATCCAT
AGTTGCCTGACTCCCCGTCGTGTAGATAACTACGATACGGGAGGGCTTACCATCTGGCCCCAGTGCTGCA
ATGATACCGCGAGACCCACGCTCACCGGCTCCAGATTTATCAGCAATAAACCAGCCAGCCGGAAGGGCCG
AGCGCAGAAGTGGTCCTGCAACTTTATCCGCCTCCATCCAGTCTATTAATTGTTGCCGGGAAGCTAGAGT
AAGTAGTTCGCCAGTTAATAGTTTGCGCAACGTTGTTGCCATTGCTACAGGCATCGTGGTGTCACGCTCG
TCGTTTGGTATGGCTTCATTCAGCTCCGGTTCCCAACGATCAAGGCGAGTTACATGATCCCCCATGTTGT
GCAAAAAAGCGGTTAGCTCCTTCGGTCCTCCGATCGTTGTCAGAAGTAAGTTGGCCGCAGTGTTATCACT
CATGGTTATGGCAGCACTGCATAATTCTCTTACTGTCATGCCATCCGTAAGATGCTTTTCTGTGACTGGT
GAGTACTCAACCAAGTCATTCTGAGAATAGTGTATGCGGCGACCGAGTTGCTCTTGCCCGGCGTCAATAC
GGGATAATACCGCGCCACATAGCAGAACTTTAAAAGTGCTCATCATTGGAAAACGTTCTTCGGGGCGAAA
ACTCTCAAGGATCTTACCGCTGTTGAGATCCAGTTCGATGTAACCCACTCGTGCACCCAACTGATCTTCA
GCATCTTTTACTTTCACCAGCGTTTCTGGGTGAGCAAAAACAGGAAGGCAAAATGCCGCAAAAAAGGGAA
TAAGGGCGACACGGAAATGTTGAATACTCATACTCTTCCTTTTTCAATATTATTGAAGCATTTATCAGGG
TTATTGTCTCATGAGCGGATACATATTTGAATGTATTTAGAAAAATAAACAAATAGGGGTTCCGCGCACA
TTTCCCCGAAAAGTGCCACCTGACGTCGACGGATCGGGAGATCTCCCGATCCCCTATGGTGCACTCTCAG
TACAATCTGCTCTGATGCCGCATAGTTAAGCCAGTATCTGCTCCCTGCTTGTGTGTTGGAGGTCGCTGAG
TAGTGCGCGAGCAAAATTTAAGCTACAACAAGGCAAGGCTTGACCGACAATTGCATGAAGAATCTGCTTA
GGGTTAGGCGTTTTGCGCTGCTTCGCGATGTACGGGCCAGATATACGCGTTGACATTGATTATTGACTAG
TTATTAATAGTAATCAATTACGGGGTCATTAGTTCATAGCCCATATATGGAGTTCCGCGTTACATAACTT
ACGGTAAATGGCCCGCCTGGCTGACCGCCCAACGACCCCCGCCCATTGACGTCAATAATGACGTATGTTC
CCATAGTAACGCCAATAGGGACTTTCCATTGACGTCAATGGGTGGAGTATTTACGGTAAACTGCCCACTT
GGCAGTACATCAAGTGTATCATATGCCAAGTACGCCCCCTATTGACGTCAATGACGGTAAATGGCCCGCC
TGGCATTATGCCCAGTACATGACCTTATGGGACTTTCCTACTTGGCAGTACATCTACGTATTAGTCATCG
CTATTACCATGGTGATGCGGTTTTGGCAGTACATCAATGGGCGTGGATAGCGGTTTGACTCACGGGGATT
TCCAAGTCTCCACCCCATTGACGTCAATGGGAGTTTGTTTTGGCACCAAAATCAACGGGACTTTCCAAAA
TGTCGTAACAACTCCGCCCCATTGACGCAAATGGGCGGTAGGCGTGTACGGTGGGAGGTCTATATAAGCA
GCGCGTTTTGCCTGTACTGGGTCTCTCTGGTTAGACCAGATCTGAGCCTGGGAGCTCTCTGGCTAACTAG
GGAACCCACTGCTTAAGCCTCAATAAAGCTTGCCTTGAGTGCTTCAAGTAGTGTGTGCCCGTCTGTTGTG
TGACTCTGGTAACTAGAGATCCCTCAGACCCTTTTAGTCAGTGTGGAAAATCTCTAGCAGTGGCGCCCGA
ACAGGGACTTGAAAGCGAAAGGGAAACCAGAGGAGCTCTCTCGACGCAGGACTCGGCTTGCTGAAGCGCG
CACGGCAAGAGGCGAGGGGCGGCGACTGGTGAGTACGCCAAAAATTTTGACTAGCGGAGGCTAGAAGGAG
AGAGATGGGTGCGAGAGCGTCAGTATTAAGCGGGGGAGAATTAGATCGCGATGGGAAAAAATTCGGTTAA
GGCCAGGGGGAAAGAAAAAATATAAATTAAAACATATAGTATGGGCAAGCAGGGAGCTAGAACGATTCGC
AGTTAATCCTGGCCTGTTAGAAACATCAGAAGGCTGTAGACAAATACTGGGACAGCTACAACCATCCCTT
CAGACAGGATCAGAAGAACTTAGATCATTATATAATACAGTAGCAACCCTCTATTGTGTGCATCAAAGGA
TAGAGATAAAAGACACCAAGGAAGCTTTAGACAAGATAGAGGAAGAGCAAAACAAAAGTAAGACCACCGC
ACAGCAAGCGGCCGCTGATCTTCAGACCTGGAGGAGGAGATATGAGGGACAATTGGAGAAGTGAATTATA
TAAATATAAAGTAGTAAAAATTGAACCATTAGGAGTAGCACCCACCAAGGCAAAGAGAAGAGTGGTGCAG
AGAGAAAAAAGAGCAGTGGGAATAGGAGCTTTGTTCCTTGGGTTCTTGGGAGCAGCAGGAAGCACTATGG
GCGCAGCGTCAATGACGCTGACGGTACAGGCCAGACAATTATTGTCTGGTATAGTGCAGCAGCAGAACAA
TTTGCTGAGGGCTATTGAGGCGCAACAGCATCTGTTGCAACTCACAGTCTGGGGCATCAAGCAGCTCCAG
GCAAGAATCCTGGCTGTGGAAAGATACCTAAAGGATCAACAGCTCCTGGGGATTTGGGGTTGCTCTGGAA
AACTCATTTGCACCACTGCTGTGCCTTGGAATGCTAGTTGGAGTAATAAATCTCTGGAACAGATTTGGAA
TCACACGACCTGGATGGAGTGGGACAGAGAAATTAACAATTACACAAGCTTAATACACTCCTTAATTGAA
GAATCGCAAAACCAGCAAGAAAAGAATGAACAAGAATTATTGGAATTAGATAAATGGGCAAGTTTGTGGA
ATTGGTTTAACATAACAAATTGGCTGTGGTATATAAAATTATTCATAATGATAGTAGGAGGCTTGGTAGG
TTTAAGAATAGTTTTTGCTGTACTTTCTATAGTGAATAGAGTTAGGCAGGGATATTCACCATTATCGTTT
CAGACCCACCTCCCAACCCCGAGGGGACCCGACAGGCCCGAAGGAATAGAAGAAGAAGGTGGAGAGAGAG
ACAGAGACAGATCCATTCGATTAGTGAACGGATCCCCCGGGCTGCAGGAATTCAGATCTCGGCCGCATAT
TAAGTGCATTGTTCTCGATACCGCTAAGTGCATTGTTCTCGTTAGCTCGATGGACAAGTGCATTGTTCTC
TTGCTGAAAGCTCGATGGACAAGTGCATTGTTCTCTTGCTGAAAGCTCGATGGACAAGTGCATTGTTCTC
TTGCTGAAAGCTCAGTACCCGGGAGTACCCTCGACCGCCGGAGTATAAATAGAGGCGCTTCGTCTACGGA
GCGACAATTCAATTCAAACAAGCAAAGTGAACACGTCGCTAAGCGAAAGCTAAGCAAATAAACAAGCGCA
GCTGAACAAGCTAAACAATCTGCAGTAAAGTGCAAGTTAAAGTGAATCAATTAAAAGTAACCAGCAACCA
AGTAAATCAACTGCAACTACTGAAATCTGCCAAGAAGTAATTATTGAATACAAGAAGAGAACTCTGAATA
CTTTCAACAAGTTACCGAGAAAGAAGAACTCACACACAGCTAGCGCCACCATGAAGAAAAATCGCGCTTT
TTTGAAGTGGGCAGGGGGCAAGTATCCCCTGCTTGATGATATTAAACGGCATTTGCCCAAGGGCGAATGT
CTGGTTGAGCCTTTTGTAGGTGCCGGGTCGGTGTTTCTCAACACCGACTTTTCTCGTTATATCCTTGCCG
ATATCAATAGCGACCTGATCAGTCTCTATAACATTGTGAAGATGCGTACTGATGAGTACGTACAGGCCGC
ACGCGAGCTGTTTGTTCCCGAAACAAATTGCGCCGAGGTTTACTATCAGTTCCGCGAAGAGTTCAACAAA
AGCCAGGATCCGTTCCGTCGGGCGGTACTGTTTTTATATTTGAACCGCTACGGTTACAACGGCCTGTGTC
GTTACAATCTGCGCGGTGAGTTTAACGTGCCGTTCGGCCGCTACAAAAAACCCTATTTCCCGGAAGCAGA
GTTGTATCACTTCGCTGAAAAAGCGCAGAATGCCTTTTTCTATTGTGAGTCTTACGCCGATAGCATGGCG
CGCGCAGATGATGCATCCGTCGTCTATTGCGATCCGCCTTATGCACCGCTGTCTGCGACCGCCAACTTTA
CGGCGTATCACACAAACAGTTTTACGCTTGAACAACAAGCGCATCTGGCGGAGATCGCCGAAGGTCTGGT
TGAGCGCCATATTCCAGTGCTGATCTCCAATCACGATACGATGTTAACGCGTGAGTGGTATCAGCGCGCA
AAATTGCATGTCGTCAAAGTTCGACGCAGTATAAGCAGCAACGGCGGCACACGTAAAAAGGTGGACGAAC
TGCTGGCTTTGTACAAACCAGGAGTCGTTTCACCCGCGAAAAAAACCGGTGGTAAGCCTATCCCTAACCC
TCTCCTCGGTCTCGATTCTACGATCGATTTCGATCAAACAAGTTTGTACAAAAAAGCAGGCTCCGAATTC
GCCCTTATGTTACCGAGCCAAGCTGGGGCCGCGGCGGCTCTGGGCCGGGGCTCGGCCCTGGGGGGCAACC
TGAACCGGAC
